>Addgene plasmid #158719 | pYC1640 | addgene full sequence | sequence record 320840 | Addgene NGS Result
TCCCTATCAGTGATAGAGATAATCTGGGAGTCCCTATCAGTGATAGAGAAGGCGGTATCGATATGTCGGA
CCTGGTGCTGGGCCTGGACATCGGCATCGGCTCGGTGGGCGTGGGCATCCTGAACAAGGTGACCGGCGAG
ATCATCCACAAGAACTCGCGCATCTTCCCGGCCGCCCAGGCCGAGAACAACCTGGTGCGCCGCACCAACC
GCCAGGGCCGCCGCCTGGCCCGCCGCAAGAAGCACCGCCGCGTGCGCCTGAACCGCCTGTTCGAGGAGTC
GGGCCTGATCACCGACTTCACCAAGATCTCGATCAACCTGAACCCGTACCAGCTGCGCGTGAAGGGCCTG
ACCGACGAGCTGTCGAACGAGGAGCTGTTCATCGCCCTGAAGAACATGGTGAAGCACCGCGGCATCTCGT
ACCTGGACGACGCCTCGGACGACGGCAACTCGTCGGTGGGCGACTACGCCCAGATCGTGAAGGAGAACTC
GAAGCAGCTGGAGACCAAGACCCCGGGCCAGATCCAGCTGGAGCGCTACCAGACCTACGGCCAGCTGCGC
GGCGACTTCACCGTGGAGAAGGACGGCAAGAAGCACCGCCTGATCAACGTGTTCCCGACCTCGGCCTACC
GCTCGGAGGCCCTGCGCATCCTGCAGACCCAGCAGGAGTTCAACCCGCAGATCACCGACGAGTTCATCAA
CCGCTACCTGGAGATCCTGACCGGCAAGCGCAAGTACTACCACGGCCCGGGCAACGAGAAGTCGCGCACC
GACTACGGCCGCTACCGCACCTCGGGCGAGACCCTGGACAACATCTTCGGCATCCTGATCGGCAAGTGCA
CCTTCTACCCGGACGAGTTCCGCGCCGCCAAGGCCTCGTACACCGCCCAGGAGTTCAACCTGCTGAACGA
CCTGAACAACCTGACCGTGCCGACCGAGACCAAGAAGCTGTCGAAGGAGCAGAAGAACCAGATCATCAAC
TACGTGAAGAACGAGAAGGCCATGGGCCCGGCCAAGCTGTTCAAGTACATCGCCAAGCTGCTGTCGTGCG
ACGTGGCCGACATCAAGGGCTACCGCATCGACAAGTCGGGCAAGGCCGAGATCCACACCTTCGAGGCCTA
CCGCAAGATGAAAACCCTGGAGACCCTGGACATCGAGCAGATGGACCGCGAGACCCTGGACAAGCTGGCC
TACGTGCTGACCCTGAACACCGAGCGCGAGGGCATCCAGGAGGCCCTGGAGCACGAGTTCGCCGACGGCT
CGTTCTCGCAGAAGCAGGTGGACGAGCTGGTGCAGTTCCGCAAGGCCAACTCGTCGATCTTCGGCAAGGG
CTGGCACAACTTCTCGGTGAAGCTGATGATGGAGCTGATCCCGGAGCTGTACGAGACCTCGGAGGAGCAG
ATGACCATCCTGACCCGCCTGGGCAAGCAAAAGACCACCTCGTCGTCGAACAAGACCAAGTACATCGACG
AGAAGCTGCTGACCGAGGAGATCTACAACCCGGTGGTGGCCAAGTCGGTGCGCCAGGCCATCAAGATCGT
GAACGCCGCCATCAAGGAGTACGGCGACTTCGACAACATCGTGATCGAGATGGCCCGCGAGACCAACGAG
GACGACGAGAAGAAGGCCATCCAGAAGATCCAGAAGGCCAACAAGGACGAGAAGGACGCCGCCATGCTGA
AGGCCGCCAACCAGTACAACGGCAAGGCCGAGCTGCCGCACTCGGTGTTCCACGGCCACAAGCAGCTGGC
CACCAAGATCCGCCTGTGGCACCAGCAGGGCGAGCGCTGCCTGTACACCGGCAAGACCATCTCGATCCAC
GACCTGATCAACAACTCGAACCAGTTCGAGGTGGACCACATCCTGCCGCTGTCGATCACCTTCGACGACT
CGCTGGCCAACAAGGTGCTGGTGTACGCCACCGCCAACCAGGAGAAGGGCCAGCGCACCCCGTACCAGGC
CCTGGACTCGATGGACGACGCCTGGTCGTTCCGCGAGCTGAAGGCCTTCGTGCGCGAGAGCAAGACCCTG
TCGAACAAGAAGAAGGAGTACCTGCTGACCGAGGAGGACATCTCGAAGTTCGACGTGCGCAAGAAGTTCA
TCGAGCGCAACCTGGTGGACACCCGCTACGCCTCGCGCGTGGTGCTGAACGCCCTGCAGGAGCACTTCCG
CGCCCACAAGATCGACACCAAGGTGTCGGTGGTGCGCGGCCAGTTCACCTCGCAGCTGCGCCGCCACTGG
GGCATCGAAAAGACCCGCGACACCTACCACCACCACGCCGTGGACGCCCTGATCATCGCCGCCTCGTCGC
AGCTGAACCTGTGGAAGAAGCAGAAGAACACCCTGGTGTCGTACTCGGAGGACCAGCTGCTGGACATCGA
GACCGGCGAGCTGATCTCGGACGACGAGTACAAGGAGTCGGTGTTCAAGGCCCCGTACCAGCACTTCGTG
GACACCCTGAAGTCGAAGGAGTTCGAGGACTCGATCCTGTTCTCGTACCAGGTGGACTCGAAGTTCAACC
GCAAGATCTCGGACGCCACCATCTACGCCACCCGCCAGGCCAAGGTGGGCAAGGACAAGGCCGACGAGAC
CTACGTGCTGGGCAAGATCAAGGACATCTACACCCAGGACGGCTACGACGCCTTCATGAAGATCTACAAG
AAGGACAAGTCGAAGTTCCTGATGTACCGCCACGACCCGCAGACCTTCGAGAAGGTGATCGAGCCGATCC
TGGAGAACTACCCGAACAAGCAGATCAACGACAAGGGCAAGGAGGTGCCGTGCAACCCGTTCCTGAAGTA
CAAGGAGGAGCACGGCTACATCCGCAAGTACTCGAAGAAGGGCAACGGCCCGGAGATCAAGTCGCTGAAG
TACTACGACTCGAAGCTGGGCAACCACATCGACATCACCCCGAAGGACTCGAACAACAAGGTGGTGCTGC
AGTCGGTGTCGCCGTGGCGCGCCGACGTGTACTTCAACAAGACCACCGGCAAGTACGAGATCCTGGGCCT
GAAGTACGCCGACCTGCAGTTCGACAAGGGCACCGGCACCTACAAGATCTCGCAGGAGAAGTACAACGAC
ATCAAGAAGAAGGAGGGCGTGGACTCGGACTCGGAGTTCAAGTTCACCCTGTACAAGAACGACCTGCTGC
TGGTGAAGGACACCGAGACCAAGGAGCAGCAGCTGTTCCGCTTCCTGTCGCGCACCATGCCGAAGCAGAA
GCACTACGTGGAGCTGAAGCCGTACGACAAGCAGAAGTTCGAGGGCGGCGAGGCCCTGATCAAGGTGCTG
GGCAACGTGGCCAACTCGGGCCAGTGCAAGAAGGGCCTGGGCAAGTCGAACATCTCGATCTACAAGGTGC
GCACCGACGTGCTGGGCAACCAGCACATCATCAAGAACGAGGGCGACAAGCCGAAGCTGGACTTCTAAAT
ACTCTGGCCATTTTTCTTTACCGCCTTTGAGTGAGCTGATACCGCTCGCCGCAGCCGAACGACCGAGCGC
AACGCGTGCGGCCGCTGATTAGCTAAGCAGAAGGCCATCCTGACGGATGGCCTTTTTCTAGAAAAAAAAA
AAGCGCCGCAACTGCGGCGCTTTTTTTTTTTTAATTAAGTGATAGATTGCGATGCGTGTGCTCGGTTGAT
ATAATCTGTCAGATCAGGAGGACTTCGCATGTCGCGGTTGGATAAGTCCAAGGTCATCAACTCGGCGCTG
GAGCTGCTGAACGAGGTCGGTATCGAGGGACTGACCACGCGCAAGTTGGCCCAAAAGCTCGGCGTGGAAC
AACCGACCCTCTACTGGCACGTGAAGAACAAGCGCGCGCTGCTGGATGCGTTGGCCATCGAGATGCTGGA
TCGCCATCACACGCACTTTTGCCCCCTGGAGGGCGAGAGCTGGCAGGATTTTCTGCGGAACAACGCGAAG
TCGTTCCGGTGCGCCCTCCTGAGCCATCGGGATGGCGCCAAAGTCCACTTGGGCACCCGCCCGACCGAGA
AGCAATACGAGACCCTGGAGAACCAGCTGGCCTTCCTCTGTCAACAGGGTTTTTCGTTGGAGAACGCCCT
GTATGCCCTGTCCGCCGTGGGACACTTCACCTTGGGCTGCGTGTTGGAGGATCAGGAACATCAGGTGGCG
AAAGAGGAACGGGAGACCCCCACGACGGATTCGATGCCCCCGTTGTTGCGCCAGGCGATCGAACTGTTTG
ACCACCAGGGCGCCGAACCCGCCTTTTTGTTCGGGCTGGAGCTGATCATCTGCGGGCTGGAAAAGCAACT
GAAGTGCGAAAGCGGTTCGTGATAACTAGTGAGGTCTGCCTCGTGAAGAAGGTGTTGCTGACTCATACCA
GGCCTGAATCGCCCCATCATCCAGCCAGAAAGTGAGGGAGCCACGGTTGGTGAGAGCTTTGTTGTAGGTG
GACCAGTTGGTGATTTTGAACTTTTGCTTTGCCACGGAACGGTCTGCGTTGTCGGGAAGATGCGTGATCT
GATCCTTCAACTCAGCAAAAGTTCGATTTATTCAACAAAGCCGCCGTCCCGTCAAGTCAGCGTAATGCTC
TGCCAGTGTTACAACCAATTAACCAATTCTGATTAGAAAAACTCATCGAGCATCAAATGAAACTGCAATT
TATTCATATCAGGATTATCAATACCATATTTTTGAAAAAGCCGTTTCTGTAATGAAGGAGAAAACTCACC
GAGGCAGTTCCATAATTCCGACCCGCACGACCAGCGTTAGCATGCTCAGTAAGTTGAGTGCATCAGGCTC
AGCTCTGAATTGACAGCACACCGCCGTCGAGGCAAGCTTGAGCGGGGTGCACTCATCATAGTGCAGGAAA
GAAGCTCTACATATTCAGGAGGATTCACCATGGCCAAGTTGACCAGTGCCGTTCCGGTGCTCACCGCGCG
CGACGTCGCCGGAGCGGTCGAGTTCTGGACCGACCGGCTCGGGTTCTCCCGGGACTTCGTGGAGGACGAC
TTCGCCGGTGTGGTCCGGGACGACGTGACCCTGTTCATCAGCGCGGTCCAGGACCAGGTGGTGCCGGACA
ACACCCTGGCCTGGGTGTGGGTGCGCGGCCTGGACGAGCTGTACGCCGAGTGGTCGGAGGTCGTGTCCAC
GAACTTCCGGGACGCCTCCGGGCCGGCCATGACCGAGATCGGCGAGCAGCCGTGGGGGCGGGAGTTCGCC
CTGCGCGACCCGGCCGGCAACTGCGTGCACTTCGTGGCCGAGGAGCAGGACTGACCGACGCCGACCAACA
CCGCCGGTCCGACGCGGCCCGACGGGTCCGAGGGGGGTCGACCTCGAAACTTGTTTATTGCAGCTTATAA
TGGTTACAAATAAAGCAATAGCATCACAAATTTCACAAATAAAGCATTTTTTTCACTGCATTCTAGTTGT
GGTTTGTCCAAACTCATCAATGTATCTTATCATGTCTGGATCATGGCAAGATCCTGGTATCGGTCTGCGA
TTCCGACTCGTCCAACATCAATACAACCTATTAATTTCCCCTCGTCAAAAATAAGGTTATCAAGTGAGAA
ATCACCATGAGTGACGACTGAATCCGGTGAGAATGGCAAAAGATTATGCATTTCTTTCCAGACTTGTTCA
ACAGGCCAGCCATTACGCTCGTCATCAAAATCACTCGCATCAACCAAACCGTTATTCATTCGTGATTGCG
CCTGAGCGAGACGAAATACGCGATCGCTGTTAAAAGGACAATTACAAACAGGAATCGAATGCAACCGGCG
CAGGAACACTGCCAGCGCATCAACAATATTTTCACCTGAATCAGGATATTCTTCTAATACCTGGAATGCT
GTTTTCCCGGGGATCGCAGTGGTGAGTAACCATGCATCATCAGGAGTACGGATAAAATGCTTGATGGTCG
GAAGAGGCATAAATTCCGTCAGCCAGTTTAGTCTGACCATCTCATCTGTAACATCATTGGCAACGCTACC
TTTGCCATGTTTCAGAAACAACTCTGGCGCATGGGGCTTCCCATACAAGCGATAGATTGTCGCACCTGAT
TGCCCGACATTATCGCGAGCCCATTTATACCCATATAAATCAGCATCCATGTTGGAATTTAATCGCGGCC
TCGAGGGATAACCGTAAAAAAAAAAAGCCCCGCAATCGCGGGGCTTTTTTTTTTGCTAGCCCTGTGAAGA
GCCATTGATAATGCTCTTCATCCAAAAAAATAAAAAAGGGGACCTCTAGGGTCCCCAAGTCGACAAAAAA
AAAACACCCTGCCATAAAATGACAGGGTGTTGATTTCGGCATGAAGCCTTATCTTTGTAGCTTCTTTCGA
GTACAAAAACATGTCTTCCTAATGAAGACACTCCCAGATTATATCTATCACTGATAGGGATCGCAAATCC
CCAGGTCAGAGGGCTATTTTCCCTGGTCAGAGGATCCCGCGGCCGCGCCACGGATGCCACCACAGGCACT
ACAACGGAGTTCGCCACGTACATCACCACAACCACCGATTCTGGCGGTGAGCTCCCCGATATTCAGCGGA
AATGGCTTGGTATCGACCAAGATTCGTAGAACCCCGTCTCGTCTGGCTGGTATTCAAAACGGGCGCAACG
AAACACGCAACGAGACAGGCATGGCCCAAACCAGAAAACTAGCGTCTACCAGGACTTTTACCTGTCCGAC
CCGTTGCAACGGAACCCCCCACGGAACCCCCGCGACACCCGCTCCCCAATTGCGCTCCGTGGCGTAATCG
TCGCCGTAGCGTTCTAGCCACGCCCGCCAGTGTTCAGCCGCGCTCATCTGGCTACCGCTCTGCGGTCCTT
CATCGGTCATGAACGCATTCTATCAGTAGATCAGTAACTCAGTAGATACGCCCTGCGGGCAGTTTGTCGT
GCACGGTGCACTCCTCGTGCCGCCAGCGGCGCACCGGCGTTGACGGCGGAATCGCCTCGTTGGGAGTGGA
CGGTGCCATGCCTTCGACGATAGATCGTTGCGGTGCGTCTGAACACGCGCTCGGAGTGCGCTCAGGGCGG
GGGCGTCGAGCGCGGTTGGTAAGCACTTGGCGGATGTGTTCGCGGGCGGCGGCAATGCGGGCCTGCGCTG
CGTCGGTGAGCGTCGCCCGGGCCGGCGTCTGGTCGATGCGGGTGGCGGCGTAGCCGCCGCCTTTTGGCGG
TGCTGGCGGCGTGGTCCACGAGAGCCGTCGTAGCCGGCTGGACAGAAACGCTGCGGGGTTGGTGATGTGG
TCGGGCCAGCTGCATCCGCGGGTGCGCATGTCGGCGTCGAGGGCGTCGGTGATAGCTCGTGCCGACCAGA
CGGCCGGCTCGATGCCCGCGGCGGTAAGCGTGTCGCAGATGGCGCCGATGTGGCCGCGGCCCAGGCCGTG
GGTGCGCGCGACGAGCTGGGCGGCGAGCAACTGGATGGCAAGTGGTCGCGGTGTGGTGCGCCAGCGCCGC
GGTGGATCGGGTTGTTGTTCGCGGCTATAGGTGGCGTGTGCGCGTGCGCGCACGCTTGGTGACTTACTCC
CTACGGGAGTTAAAAAACCATCGCCGCCTGGCGGCGGTAGGTGGAAATCGTGCACAGGCTGATCACCGGC
CGGCTGGGGGGCGCGACGCGGCACGAGGTGGTACACCGAGGGTCGCCGGCCCACGCTGGGGGTGGTTGGC
GAGCCGTGGCCGCGCTGTGCCTCCACCGCCCAGCGCGACACCCGCAGCACCCGCCATGCCGCGGTCACGG
TGCGCACGTCACATCCCACTGTGTCGGCGATGGTGGCGCGAGTGACCGCCACGTGGCGGCCGGTGGCGTG
ATCGGCGTGCTCGGCCATCACCGCCGCGATCGCCAACAACGTGGCCGCGGTCATCGACACCCGCTGCTCC
GCACACAACTCGCCCAGCGCCGGCGACTGCGCCCACCGCCGCAGACCGTCCAACCATGACACGCGACTCG
TCCACATCGGCGCGCGATGTTTCGCACCGGCGCGCAGCACCCAGTCACGCCGACCCTGTGCCACCCGGGC
GCGCTCGACGTGCGGGCTGTGTCCGGCATAGGCCGCCGCGCCGAGCGGTGGCGGTGAAGAACACGCCCGA
TGACTCGGTCGGGCGGTGAGAAGATCACGATTCGCGCACTTGCTGCGTGGCTTATCTGGTACGCCGGGCA
GGCATGCGCTACCGTGAGACGAGTCGACCAAGACACGTCCCTTTCAGGGGCAACGGGTGCGGACCCGGAC
CTGAGTTGGCGCTCAGGTCGATACCTTCAGACAAGGCCCCTTCGGGGGCCTTCGTCATGTCAGCGGGCGA
ATCCGCACACCAGCTATTGAGATGTCACATCTGCCAAGGCCCCCGCAGTCGAGCAGGGCGGGGCCTCAGC
GCGAGCTCTCACATCGCCAGCGGCAGCACCTCCTTGTCGAGTTCGCGGACGGCCTCGGGATGACCGACTG
CAATGGCGAGGAGGTCTGCCGAGAGCTGGCTGACGCTGGTGCCGCGTTGGGCGGCCATTTCGCGCAGACG
CGCGTACACGACTGCGGCAGCGCGGACCTTGATCTGCTCGCGCTGCCCCTTATGCGGTTGGGCCATGCCG
ACGATCGTCCCCCAGAGAAAGTCCTGTACCTGGTACCGACACGCCGAAGCGGTGCTCGGTTTTCGGCCGA
GTTCACCCCGGCATGACTGCCGGCGAGACAAAGAAGTCAACGCCAGGCACTGCGCGAACACTTTCCATCT
GAAGGCGTTGTCTGACTTGGGAGTTGGGGGCGTTCGGCGCGTGATTTTGTCGGTGGTCCCCAATACGCTG
GCCCAATGGAGCACCCCTACCCGACGGGACCAACTACCCATCCGGCTCCCAACTGCACACTCCCCCGCTC
TCCCGTCGAGCCCTGGTGGTGGAACACCAGCGACAGCCGAGCACCCCCAACCACCTGTACCAACCAGGAG
GAACACATGCGTCGTTTCGAGGACGTTTCCGGGCCGCTGAGAGCCGCTGTGGCGGCCGTACACGCCGCCT
TAGACCCGTTAGACCCCCTGCCGCCTGAATGCGCGGGTACGAGCCACACAGCGCCCGAACTTACGGAGCT
GGTGGGCTCACGCGTTGCGCTCGGTCGTTCGGCTGCGGCGAGCGGTATCAGCTCACTCAAAGGCGGTAAT
ACGGTTATCCACAGAATCAGGGGATAACGCAGGAAAGAACATGTGAGCAAAAGGCCAGCAAAAGGCCAGG
AACCGTAAAAAGGCCGCGTTGCTGGCGTTTTTCCATAGGCTCCGCCCCCCTGACGAGCATCACAAAAATC
GACGCTCAAGTCAGAGGTGGCGAAACCCGACAGGACTATAAAGATACCAGGCGTTTCCCCCTGGAAGCTC
CCTCGTGCGCTCTCCTGTTCCGACCCTGCCGCTTACCGGATACCTGTCCGCCTTTCTCCCCTCGGGAAGC
GTGGCGCTTTCTCATAGCTCACGCTGTAGGTATCTCAGTTCGGTGTAGGTCGTTCGCTCCAAGCTGGGCT
GTGTGCACGAACCCCCCGTTCAGCCCGACCGCTGCGCCTTATCCGGTAACTATCGTCTTGAGTCCAACCC
GGTAAGACACGACTTATCGCCACTGGCAGCAGCCACTGGTAACAGGATTAGCAGAGCGAGGTATGTAGGC
GGTGCTACAGAGTTCTTGAAGTGGTGGCCTAACTACGGCTACACTAGAAGGACAGTATTTGGTATCTGCG
CTCTGCTGAAGCCAGTTACCTTCGGAAAAAGAGTTGGTAGCTCTTGATCCGGCAAACAAACCACCGCTGG
TAGCGGTGGTTTTTTTGTTTGCAAGCAGCAGATTACGCGCAGAAAAAAAGGATCTCAAGAAGATCCTTTG
ATCTTTTCTACGGGGTCTGACGCTCATGGAACTAGTGGTCTGACGCTCATGGAACAATAAACGAAAGGCT
CAGTCGAAAGACTGGGCCTTTCGTTTATCTGTTGTTTGAAAAAAAAAAGCCCCGCGATTGCGGGGCTTTT
TTTTTTCATATGTCTGACCAGGGAAAATAGCCCTCTGACCTGGGGATTTGACT
Features (pLannotate 1.2.2; 14 found; start..end, strand, type, name):
     31..50      +  promoter       tight TRE promoter (fragment): Tet-responsive promoter PTight, consisting of seven tet operator sequences followed by the minimal CMV promoter
     63..3425    +  CDS            cas9-1: CAS9A_STRTD - Also known as csn1. Experimental evidence at protein level: Swiss-Prot protein existence level 1. CRISPR (clustered regularly interspaced short palindromic repeat) is an adaptive immune system that provides protection against mobile genetic elements (viruses, transposable elements and conjugative plasmids). CRISPR clusters contain spacers, sequences complementary to antecedent mobile elements, and target invading nucleic acids. CRISPR clusters are transcribed and processed into CRISPR RNA (crRNA). In type II CRISPR systems correct processing of pre-crRNA requires a trans- encoded
   3529..3556    +  terminator     rrnB T2 terminator: transcription terminator T2 from the E. coli rrnB gene
   3669..4289    +  CDS            tetR: TETR2_ECOLX - Experimental evidence at protein level: Swiss-Prot protein existence level 1. TetR is the repressor of the tetracycline resistance element; its N-terminal region forms a helix-turn-helix structure and binds DNA. Binding of tetracycline to TetR reduces the repressor affinity for the tetracycline resistance gene (tetA) promoter operator sites. From Escherichia coli.
   4299..4442    -  CDS            TRA2_ECOLX (fragment): Protein predicted: Swiss-Prot protein existence level 4. Required for transposition of transposon Tn903. From Escherichia coli.
   4583..4704    -  CDS            KanR (fragment): aminoglycoside phosphotransferase; aph(3')-Ia; confers resistance to kanamycin in bacteria or G418 (Geneticin®) in eukaryotes
   4860..5234    +  CDS            BleoR: antibiotic-binding protein; Sh ble from Streptoalloteichus hindustanus; confers resistance to bleomycin, phleomycin, and Zeocin™
   5298..5432    +  polyA_signal   SV40 poly(A) signal: SV40 polyadenylation signal
   5433..6094    -  CDS            KanR (fragment): aminoglycoside phosphotransferase; aph(3')-Ia; confers resistance to kanamycin in bacteria or G418 (Geneticin®) in eukaryotes
   6235..6295    -  misc_RNA       St1 gRNA scaffold (fragment): guide RNA scaffold for the Streptococcus thermophilus CRISPR/Cas9 system (Esvelt et al., 2013)
   6344..6361    -  promoter       PLtetO-1 promoter (fragment): modified phage lambda PL promoter with tet operator sites (Lutz and Bujard, 1997)
   9200..9788    -  rep_origin     ori: high-copy-number ColE1/pMB1/pBR322/pUC origin of replication
   9859..9908    +  terminator     rrnB T1 terminator (fragment): transcription terminator T1 from the E. coli rrnB gene
   9988..21      +  promoter       PLtetO-1 promoter (fragment) (across the origin): modified phage lambda PL promoter with tet operator sites (Lutz and Bujard, 1997)
