[The description below was written by a language model from this plasmid's Addgene catalogue record and pLannotate feature annotations shown in this document.]
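Description:
pYC1640 is a custom-built bacterial CRISPR plasmid of about 10 kb, designed as the helper component of a genome-editing system for Mycobacterium tuberculosis. It carries both the Streptococcus thermophilus CRISPR1 Cas9 (Sth1 Cas9) and its cognate sgRNA scaffold. In E. coli it is maintained at high copy through a ColE1/pUC-type origin and selected with Zeocin by means of the Sh ble (BleoR) gene. The annotation shows that BleoR, together with a trailing SV40 poly(A) signal, lies between two fragments of a kanamycin resistance gene. This suggests that the zeocin cassette was inserted into, and disrupts, the marker of a kanamycin-resistant parent plasmid, although the record does not say so explicitly.

The Cas9 open reading frame of roughly 3.4 kb sits downstream of short matches to tet-operator-containing promoters (PLtetO-1 and TRE fragments) and is followed by an rrnB T2 terminator. A tetR repressor gene is encoded immediately after it. On the opposite strand, the St1 guide RNA scaffold is preceded by another tet-operator promoter fragment. This layout points to tetracycline-regulated expression of both nuclease and guide, with TetR holding them off until an inducer is supplied. The promoter hits are only partial, so the exact promoters are not defined by the record. The region between about 6.4 and 9.2 kb is unannotated, and no mycobacterial replication or integration element is identified, so the mode of maintenance in mycobacteria is not stated. According to the record, the plasmid is used in a CRISPR-assisted nonhomologous end-joining strategy, in which Cas9 cleavage at a guide-specified site drives efficient editing of the M. tuberculosis genome.
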