Addgene plasmid #158719: pYC1640
Purpose: CRISPR system used for genome editing in Mycobacterium tuberculosis. Helper plasmid expresses Sth1 Cas9 and the cognate sgRNA, using zeocin as a selection marker.
Depositing lab: Yi-Cheng Sun. Depositing organization: Peking Union Medical College, Chinese Academy of Medical Sciences. Publication: A CRISPR-Assisted Nonhomologous End-Joining Strategy for Efficient Genome Editing in Mycobacterium tuberculosis. Yan MY, Li SS, Ding XY, Guo XP, Jin Q, Sun YC. mBio. 2020 Jan 28;11(1). pii: mBio.02364-19. doi: 10.1128/mBio.02364-19. PubMed 31992616.
Backbone
  Vector backbone: custom design
  Vector type: Bacterial Expression, CRISPR
Growth in bacteria
  Bacterial resistance: Bleocin (Zeocin), 50 μg/mL
  Growth temperature: 37°C
  Growth strain: DH5alpha
  Copy number: High Copy
Gene/Insert
  Gene/Insert name: Sth1 sgRNA scaffold (alt name: Sth1 Cas9)
  Species: Other
  Cloning method: Restriction Enzyme; 5′ cloning site Unknown (unknown if destroyed)
Terms and licenses: Academic/Nonprofit Terms; Industry Terms: Not Available to Industry
Depositor comments: insert sizes: 171 bp and 3366 bp
How to cite: pYC1640 was a gift from Yi-Cheng Sun (Addgene plasmid # 158719 ; http://n2t.net/addgene:158719 ; RRID:Addgene_158719)
